Addgene plasmid #15573: GAL FLAG103Q+ProGFPp303
Depositing lab: Susan Lindquist. Depositing organization: Whitehead Institute for Biomedical Research. Publication: Flanking sequences profoundly alter polyglutamine toxicity in yeast. Duennwald ML, Jagadish S, Muchowski PJ, Lindquist S. Proc Natl Acad Sci U S A. 2006 Jul 18. 103(29):11045-50. 10.1073/pnas.0604547103 PubMed 16832050.
Backbone
  Vector backbone: p303 Gal
  Vector type: Yeast Expression
  Selectable markers: HIS3
Growth in bacteria
  Bacterial resistance: Ampicillin, 100 μg/mL
  Growth temperature: 37°C
  Growth strain: DH5alpha
  Copy number: Low Copy
Gene/Insert
  Gene/Insert name: htt 103Q + Pro (alt name: htt 103Q)
  Species: H. sapiens (human)
  Mutation: Proline-rich region present
  GenBank ID: NM_002111
  Entrez Gene: HTT (a.k.a. HD, IT15, LOMARS)
  Tag / fusion protein: FLAG (N terminal on insert); GFP (C terminal on insert)
  Cloning method: Restriction Enzyme
  Sequencing primers: 5′ Gal1; 3′ EGFP-N
Terms and licenses: Academic/Nonprofit Terms; Industry Terms: Not Available to Industry
Depositor comments: Figure 2, IV in article. Lindquist lab number: 7698 Due to slippage when polymerases go through them, the Q stretches often get shorter over time due to mistakes while they are replicated in the cells. The shortening should not have much of an effect until the Q stretches get into the 80s.
How to cite: GAL FLAG103Q+ProGFPp303 was a gift from Susan Lindquist (Addgene plasmid # 15573)
