[The description below was written by a language model from this plasmid's Addgene catalogue record and pLannotate feature annotations shown in this document.]
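Description:
GAL FLAG103Q+ProGFPp303 is a yeast expression plasmid built on the p303 Gal backbone, carrying a galactose-inducible human huntingtin (HTT) fragment with an expanded tract of about 103 glutamines. The feature table shows no yeast replication origin (no 2μ or CEN/ARS element), which is consistent with an integrating-type vector that relies on its HIS3 cassette, with its native promoter, for selection in histidine-auxotrophic Saccharomyces cerevisiae. The record itself does not explicitly state integration. In E. coli the plasmid is propagated through a ColE1/pUC-type origin and selected with ampicillin via AmpR. The catalogue lists it as low copy even though the annotated origin is described as high-copy. An f1 origin, T7 and T3 promoters, and lacZα and lac regulatory remnants are leftovers of the pBluescript-derived scaffold.

The expression cassette begins with the GAL1 promoter, which is regulated by Gal4 and so allows expression to be switched on by galactose. It drives an N-terminal FLAG epitope, the huntingtin polyglutamine segment with its adjacent proline-rich region retained, and a C-terminal GFP, and it ends with the CYC1 terminator. The huntingtin segment itself is not annotated in the feature table and falls in the gap between the FLAG and GFP features. A short reverse-strand cEGFP hit in that interval is probably an annotation artefact. The GFP fusion allows aggregation and localisation to be visualised, and FLAG supports immunodetection. The construct belongs to a set used to test how sequences flanking the polyglutamine tract alter its toxicity in yeast. The depositor notes that the repeat can shorten during replication through polymerase slippage, with little expected effect until the tract falls into the 80s.
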