Features (pLannotate 1.2.2; 23 found; start..end, strand, type, name):
      1..442     +  promoter       GAL1 promoter: S. cerevisiae GAL1; inducible promoter, regulated by Gal4
    472..492     +  CDS            FLAG (fragment): FLAG® epitope tag, followed by an enterokinase cleavage site
    996..1157    -  CDS            cEGFP (fragment): cEGFP is a basic (constitutively fluorescent) green fluorescent protein published in 2008, derived from Aequorea victoria.
   1153..1868    +  CDS            GFP (fragment): Aequoria victoria green fluorescent protein
   1875..2122    +  terminator     CYC1 terminator: S. cerevisiae CYC1; transcription terminator for CYC1
   2128..2172    +  misc_feature   MCS (fragment): pBluescript multiple cloning site
   2184..2202    -  promoter       T3 promoter: promoter for bacteriophage T3 RNA polymerase
   2247..2263    -  protein_bind   lac operator: The lac repressor binds to the lac operator to inhibit transcription in E. coli. This inhibition can be relieved by adding lactose or isopropyl-β-D-thiogalactopyranoside (IPTG). lac repressor encoded by lacI
   2271..2301    -  promoter       lac promoter: promoter for the E. coli lac operon
   2316..2337    -  protein_bind   CAP binding site: CAP binding activates transcription in the presence of cAMP. E. coli catabolite activator protein
   2350..2442    -  CDS            lacI (fragment): lac repressor; lacI; The lac repressor binds to the lac operator to inhibit transcription in E. coli. This inhibition can be relieved by adding lactose or isopropyl-β-D-thiogalactopyranoside (IPTG).
   2625..3213    -  rep_origin     ori: high-copy-number ColE1/pMB1/pBR322/pUC origin of replication
   3384..4244    -  CDS            AmpR: β-lactamase; bla; confers resistance to ampicillin, carbenicillin, and related antibiotics
   4245..4349    -  promoter       AmpR promoter: bla
   4444..4479    +  CDS            rop (fragment): Rop protein, which maintains plasmids at low copy number; rop
   4581..4630    +  misc_feature   bom (fragment): basis of mobility region from pBR322
   4631..4711    -  CDS            MRM1 (fragment): MRM1_YEAST - Also known as PET56 From Saccharomyces cerevisiae (strain ATCC 204508 / S288c) (Baker's yeast).
   4761..4948    +  promoter       HIS3 promoter: S. cerevisiae HIS3
   4949..5611    +  CDS            HIS3: imidazoleglycerol-phosphate dehydratase, required for histidine biosynthesis; S. cerevisiae HIS3; yeast auxotrophic marker
   5819..5870    +  misc_feature   bom (fragment): basis of mobility region from pBR322
   5898..6326    -  rep_origin     f1 ori (sequence partly withheld): f1 bacteriophage origin of replication; arrow indicates direction of (+) strand synthesis
   6330..6487    -  CDS            lacZα (fragment): LacZα fragment of β-galactosidase; lacZ fragment
   6490..6508    +  promoter       T7 promoter: promoter for bacteriophage T7 RNA polymerase
>Addgene plasmid #15573 | GAL FLAG103Q+ProGFPp303 | addgene full sequence | sequence record 243811 | Addgene NGS Result
CGGATTAGAAGCCGCCGAGCGGGTGACAGCCCTCCGAAGGAAGACTCTCCTCCGTGCGTCCTCGTCTTCA
CCGGTCGCGTTCCTGAAACGCAGATGTGCCTCGCGCCGCACTGCTCCGAACAATAAAGATTCTACAATAC
TAGCTTTTATGGTTATGAAGAGGAAAAATTGGCAGTAACCTGGCCCCACAAACCTTCAAATGAACGAATC
AAATTAACAACCATAGGATGATAATGCGATTAGTTTTTTAGCCTTATTTCTGGGGTAATTAATCAGCGAA
GCGATGATTTTTGATCTATTAACAGATATATAAATGCAAAAACTGCATAACCACTTTAACTAATACTTTC
AACATTTTCGGTTTGTATTACTTCTTATTCAAATGTAATAAAAGTATCAACAAAAAATTGTTAATATACC
TCTATACTTTAACGTCAAGGAGAAAAAACCCCGGATTCTAGAGCCATGGACTACAAGGACGACGATGACA
AGCTGGCGACCCTGGAAAAGCTGATGAAGGCCTTCGAGTCCCTCAAAAGCTTCCAACAGCAGCAACAGCA
ACAACAGCAGCAACAGCAACAACAGCAGCAACAGCAACAACAGCAGCAACAGCAACAACAGCAGCAACAG
CAACAACAGCAGCAACAGCAACAACAGCAGCAACAGCAACAACAGCAGCAACAGCAACAACAGCAGCAAC
AGCAACAACAGCAGCAACAGCAACAACAGCAGCAACAGCAACAACAGCAGCAACAGCAACAACAGCAGCA
ACAGCAACAACAGCAGCAACAGCAACAACAGCAGCAACAGCAACAACAGCAGCAACAGCAACAACCGCCA
CCACCTCCCCCTCCACCCCCACCTCCTCAACTTCCTCAACCTCCTCCACAGGCACAGCCTCTGCTGCCTC
AGCCACAACCTCCTCCACCTCCACCTCCACCTCCTCCAGGCCCAGCTGTGGCTGAGGAGCCTCTGCACCG
ACCTGGATCCAGGTCGGTGCAGATGAACTTCAGGGTCAGCTTGCCGTAGGTGGCATCGCCCTCGCCCTCG
CCGGACACGCTGAACTTGTGGCCGTTTACGTCGCCGTCCAGCTCGACCAGGATGGGCACCACCCCGGTGA
ACAGCTCCTCGCCCTTGCTCACCAGGGATCCCTGAGTAAAGGAGAAGAACTTTTCACTGGAGTTGTCCCA
ATTCTTGTTGAATTAGATGGTGATGTTAATGGGCACAAATTTTCTGTCAGTGGAGAGGGTGAAGGTGATG
CAACATACGGAAAACTTACCCTTAAATTTATTTGCACTACTGGAAAACTACCTGTTCCATGGCCAACACT
TGTCACTACTTTGACTTGGGGTGTTCAATGCTTTTCAAGATACCCAGATCATATGAAACGGCATGACTTT
TTCAAGAGTGCCATGCCCGAAGGTTATGTACAGGAAAGAACTATATTTTTCAAAGATGACGGGAACTACA
AGACACGTGCTGAAGTCAAGTTTGAAGGTGATACCCTTGTTAATAGAATCGAGTTAAAAGGTATTGATTT
TAAAGAAGATGGAAACATTCTTGGACACAAATTGGAATACAACTATATTTCACACAATGTATACATCACT
GCAGACAAACAAAAGAATGGAATCAAAGCTCATTTCAAAATTAGACACAACATTGAAGATGGAAGCGTTC
AACTAGCAGACCATTATCAACAAAATACTCCAATTGGCGATGGCCCTGTCCTTTTACCAGACAACCATTA
CCTGTCCACACAATCTGCCCTTTCGAAAGATCCCAACGAAAAGAGAGACCACATGGTCCTTCTTGAGTTT
GTAACAGCTGCTGGGATTACACATGGCATGGATGAACTATACAAATAGCTCGAGTCATGTAATTAGTTAT
GTCACGCTTACATTCACGCCCTCCCCCCACATCCGCTCTAACCGAAAAGGAAGGAGTTAGACAACCTGAA
GTCTAGGTCCCTATTTATTTTTTTATAGTTATGTTAGTATTAAGAACGTTATTTATATTTCAAATTTTTC
TTTTTTTTCTGTACAGACGCGTGTACGCATGTAACATTATACTGAAAACCTTGCTTGAGAAGGTTTTGGG
ACGCTCGAAGGCTTTAATTTGCGGCCGATCAAGCTTATCGATACCGTCGACCTCGAGGGGGGGCCCGGTA
CCAGCTTTTGTTCCCTTTAGTGAGGGTTAATTTCGAGCTTGGCGTAATCATGGTCATAGCTGTTTCCTGT
GTGAAATTGTTATCCGCTCACAATTCCACACAACATACGAGCCGGAAGCATAAAGTGTAAAGCCTGGGGT
GCCTAATGAGTGAGCTAACTCACATTAATTGCGTTGCGCTCACTGCCCGCTTTCCAGTCGGGAAACCTGT
CGTGCCAGCTGCATTAATGAATCGGCCAACGCGCGGGGAGAGGCGGTTTGCGTATTGGGCGCTCTTCCGC
TTCCTCGCTCACTGACTCGCTGCGCTCGGTCGTTCGGCTGCGGCGAGCGGTATCAGCTCACTCAAAGGCG
GTAATACGGTTATCCACAGAATCAGGGGATAACGCAGGAAAGAACATGTGAGCAAAAGGCCAGCAAAAGG
CCAGGAACCGTAAAAAGGCCGCGTTGCTGGCGTTTTTCCATAGGCTCCGCCCCCCTGACGAGCATCACAA
AAATCGACGCTCAAGTCAGAGGTGGCGAAACCCGACAGGACTATAAAGATACCAGGCGTTTCCCCCTGGA
AGCTCCCTCGTGCGCTCTCCTGTTCCGACCCTGCCGCTTACCGGATACCTGTCCGCCTTTCTCCCTTCGG
GAAGCGTGGCGCTTTCTCATAGCTCACGCTGTAGGTATCTCAGTTCGGTGTAGGTCGTTCGCTCCAAGCT
GGGCTGTGTGCACGAACCCCCCGTTCAGCCCGACCGCTGCGCCTTATCCGGTAACTATCGTCTTGAGTCC
AACCCGGTAAGACACGACTTATCGCCACTGGCAGCAGCCACTGGTAACAGGATTAGCAGAGCGAGGTATG
TAGGCGGTGCTACAGAGTTCTTGAAGTGGTGGCCTAACTACGGCTACACTAGAAGAACAGTATTTGGTAT
CTGCGCTCTGCTGAAGCCAGTTACCTTCGGAAAAAGAGTTGGTAGCTCTTGATCCGGCAAACAAACCACC
GCTGGTAGCGGTGGTTTTTTTGTTTGCAAGCAGCAGATTACGCGCAGAAAAAAAGGATCTCAAGAAGATC
CTTTGATCTTTTCTACGGGGTCTGACGCTCAGTGGAACGAAAACTCACGTTAAGGGATTTTGGTCATGAG
ATTATCAAAAAGGATCTTCACCTAGATCCTTTTAAATTAAAAATGAAGTTTTAAATCAATCTAAAGTATA
TATGAGTAAACTTGGTCTGACAGTTACCAATGCTTAATCAGTGAGGCACCTATCTCAGCGATCTGTCTAT
TTCGTTCATCCATAGTTGCCTGACTCCCCGTCGTGTAGATAACTACGATACGGGAGGGCTTACCATCTGG
CCCCAGTGCTGCAATGATACCGCGAGACCCACGCTCACCGGCTCCAGATTTATCAGCAATAAACCAGCCA
GCCGGAAGGGCCGAGCGCAGAAGTGGTCCTGCAACTTTATCCGCCTCCATCCAGTCTATTAATTGTTGCC
GGGAAGCTAGAGTAAGTAGTTCGCCAGTTAATAGTTTGCGCAACGTTGTTGCCATTGCTACAGGCATCGT
GGTGTCACGCTCGTCGTTTGGTATGGCTTCATTCAGCTCCGGTTCCCAACGATCAAGGCGAGTTACATGA
TCCCCCATGTTGTGCAAAAAAGCGGTTAGCTCCTTCGGTCCTCCGATCGTTGTCAGAAGTAAGTTGGCCG
CAGTGTTATCACTCATGGTTATGGCAGCACTGCATAATTCTCTTACTGTCATGCCATCCGTAAGATGCTT
TTCTGTGACTGGTGAGTACTCAACCAAGTCATTCTGAGAATAGTGTATGCGGCGACCGAGTTGCTCTTGC
CCGGCGTCAATACGGGATAATACCGCGCCACATAGCAGAACTTTAAAAGTGCTCATCATTGGAAAACGTT
CTTCGGGGCGAAAACTCTCAAGGATCTTACCGCTGTTGAGATCCAGTTCGATGTAACCCACTCGTGCACC
CAACTGATCTTCAGCATCTTTTACTTTCACCAGCGTTTCTGGGTGAGCAAAAACAGGAAGGCAAAATGCC
GCAAAAAAGGGAATAAGGGCGACACGGAAATGTTGAATACTCATACTCTTCCTTTTTCAATATTATTGAA
GCATTTATCAGGGTTATTGTCTCATGAGCGGATACATATTTGAATGTATTTAGAAAAATAAACAAATAGG
GGTTCCGCGCACATTTCCCCGAAAAGTGCCACCTGACGTCTAAGAAACCATTATTATCATGACATTAACC
TATAAAAATAGGCGTATCACGAGGCCCTTTCGTCTCGCGCGTTTCGGTGATGACGGTGAAAACCTCTGAC
ACATGCAGCTCCCGGAGACGGTCACAGCTTGTCTGTAAGCGGATGCCGGGAGCAGACAAGCCCGTCAGGG
CGCGTCAGCGGGTGTTGGCGGGTGTCGGGGCTGGCTTAACTATGCGGCATCAGAGCAGATTGTACTGAGA
GTGCACCATAAATTCCCGTTTTAAGAGCTTGGTGAGCGCTAGGAGTCACTGCCAGGTATCGTTTGAACAC
GGCATTAGTCAGGGAAGTCATAACACAGTCCTTTCCCGCAATTTTCTTTTTCTATTACTCTTGGCCTCCT
CTAGTACACTCTATATTTTTTTATGCCTCGGTAATGATTTTCATTTTTTTTTTTCCACCTAGCGGATGAC
TCTTTTTTTTTCTTAGCGATTGGCATTATCACATAATGAATTATACATTATATAAAGTAATGTGATTTCT
TCGAAGAATATACTAAAAAATGAGCAGGCAAGATAAACGAAGGCAAAGATGACAGAGCAGAAAGCCCTAG
TAAAGCGTATTACAAATGAAACCAAGATTCAGATTGCGATCTCTTTAAAGGGTGGTCCCCTAGCGATAGA
GCACTCGATCTTCCCAGAAAAAGAGGCAGAAGCAGTAGCAGAACAGGCCACACAATCGCAAGTGATTAAC
GTCCACACAGGTATAGGGTTTCTGGACCATATGATACATGCTCTGGCCAAGCATTCCGGCTGGTCGCTAA
TCGTTGAGTGCATTGGTGACTTACACATAGACGACCATCACACCACTGAAGACTGCGGGATTGCTCTCGG
TCAAGCTTTTAAAGAGGCCCTAGGGGCCGTGCGTGGAGTAAAAAGGTTTGGATCAGGATTTGCGCCTTTG
GATGAGGCACTTTCCAGAGCGGTGGTAGATCTTTCGAACAGGCCGTACGCAGTTGTCGAACTTGGTTTGC
AAAGGGAGAAAGTAGGAGATCTCTCTTGCGAGATGATCCCGCATTTTCTTGAAAGCTTTGCAGAGGCTAG
CAGAATTACCCTCCACGTTGATTGTCTGCGAGGCAAGAATGATCATCACCGTAGTGAGAGTGCGTTCAAG
GCTCTTGCGGTTGCCATAAGAGAAGCCACCTCGCCCAATGGTACCAACGATGTTCCCTCCACCAAAGGTG
TTCTTATGTAGTGACACCGATTATTTAAAGCTGCAGCATACGATATATATACATGTGTATATATGTATAC
CTATGAATGTCAGTAAGTATGTATACGAACAGTATGATACTGAAGATGACAAGGTAATGCATCATTCTAT
ACGTGTCATTCTGAACGAGGCGCGCTTTCCTTTTTTCTTTTTGCTTTTTCTTTTTTTTTCTCTTGAACTC
GACGGATCTATGCGGTGTGAAATACCGCACAGATGCGTAAGGAGAAAATACCGCATCAGGAAATTGTAAG
CGTTAATATTTTGTTAAAATTCGCGTTAAATTTTTGTTAAATCAGCTCATTTTTTAACCAATAGGCCGAA
ATCGGCAAAATCCCTTATAAATCAAAAGAATAGACCGAGATAGGGT
[37 nt withheld, positions 5997-6033]
AAAGAACGTGGACTCCAACGTCAAAGG
[49 nt withheld, positions 6061-6109]
T
[91 nt withheld, positions 6111-6201]
G
[124 nt withheld, positions 6203-6326]
CCATTCGCCATTCAGGCTGCGCAACTGTTGGGAAGGGCGATCGGTGCGGGCCTCTTCGCTATTACGCCAG
CTGGCGAAAGGGGGATGTGCTGCAAGGCGATTAAGTTGGGTAACGCCAGGGTTTTCCCAGTCACGACGTT
GTAAAACGACGGCCAGTGAATTGTAATACGACTCACTATAGGGCGAATTGGAGCTCTAGTA
