>Addgene plasmid #15573 | GAL FLAG103Q+ProGFPp303 | addgene partial sequence | sequence record 22138 | GAL1 5'-AATATACCTCTATACTTTAACGTC-3'
TCTAGAGCCATGGACTACAAGGACGACGATGACAAGCTGGCGACCCTGGAAAAGCTGATGAAGGCCTTCG
AGTCCCTCAAAAGCTTCCAACAGCAGCAACAGCAACAACAGCAGCAACAGCAACAACAGCAGCAACAGCA
ACAACAGCAGCAACAGCAACAACAGCAGCAACAGCAACAACAGCAGCAACAGCAACAACAGCAGCAACAG
CAACAACAGCAGCAACAGCAACAACAGCAGCAACAGCAACAACAGCAGCAACAGCAACAACAGCAGCAAC
AGCAACAACAGCAGCAACAGCAACAACAGCAGCAACAGCAACAACAGCAGCAACAGCAACAACAGCAGCA
ACAGCAACAACAGCAGCAACAGCAACAACCGCCACCACCTCCCCCTCCACCCCCACCTCCTCAACTTCCT
CAACCTCCTCCACAGGCACAGCCTCTGCTGCCTCAGCCACAACCTCCTCCACCTCCACCTCCACCTCCTC
CAGGCCCAGCTGTGGCTGAGGAGCCTCTGCACCGACCTGGATCCAGGTCGGTGCAGATGAACTTCAGGGT
CAGCTTGCCGTAGGTGGCATCGCCCTCGCCCTCGCCGGACACGCTGAACTTGTGGCCGTTTACGTCGCCG
TCCAGCTCGACCAGGATGGGCACCACCCCGGTGAACAGCTCCTCGCCCTTGCTCACCAGGGATCCCTGAG
TAAAGGAGAAGAACTTTTCACTGGAGTTGTCCCAATTCTTGGTGAATTAGATGGTGATGTTAATGGGCAC
AAATTTTCT
